>Addgene plasmid #139520 | pDEST-EB-Hyg-R4R3 | addgene full sequence | sequence record 274615 | Addgene NGS Result
GAGCCTATGGAAAAACGCCAGCAACGCGGCCTTTTTACGGTTCCTGGCCTTTTGCTGGCCTTGAAGCTGT
CCCTGATGGTCGTCATCTACCTGCCTGGACAGCATGGCCTGCAACGCGGGCATCCCGATGCCGCCGGAAG
CGAGAAGAATCATAATGGGGAAGGCCATCCAGSMWYKSRTYGSSTCCAATTCTTGGAGTGGTGAATCCGT
TAGCGAGGTGCCGCCCTGCTTCATCCCCGTGGCCCGTTGCTCGCGTTTGCTGGCGGTGTCCCCGGAAGAA
ATATATTTGCATGTCTTTAGTTCTATGATGACACAAACCCCGCCCAGCGTCTTGTCATTGGCGAATTCGA
ACACGCAGATGCAGTCGGGGCGGCGCGGTCCGAGGTCCACTTCGCATATTAAGGTGACGCGTGTGGCCTC
GAACACCGAGCGACCCTGCAGCGACCCGCTTAACAGCGTCAACAGCGTGCCGCAGATCCCGGGGGGCAAT
GAGATATGAAAAAGCCTGAACTCACCGCGACGTCTGTCGAGAAGTTTCTGATCGAAAAGTTCGACAGCGT
CTCCGACCTGATGCAGCTCTCGGAGGGCGAAGAATCTCGTGCTTTCAGCTTCGATGTAGGAGGGCGTGGA
TATGTCCTGCGGGTAAATAGCTGCGCCGATGGTTTCTACAAAGATCGTTATGTTTATCGGCACTTTGCAT
CGGCCGCGCTCCCGATTCCGGAAGTGCTTGACATTGGGGAATTCAGCGAGAGCCTGACCTATTGCATCTC
CCGCCGTGCACAGGGTGTCACGTTGCAAGACCTGCCTGAAACCGAACTGCCCGCTGTTCTGCAGCCGGTC
GCGGAGGCCATGGATGCGATCGCTGCGGCCGATCTTAGCCAGACGAGCGGGTTCGGCCCATTCGGACCGC
AAGGAATCGGTCAATACACTACATGGCGTGATTTCATATGCGCGATTGCTGATCCCCATGTGTATCACTG
GCAAACTGTGATGGACGACACCGTCAGTGCGTCCGTCGCGCAGGCTCTCGATGAGCTGATGCTTTGGGCC
GAGGACTGCCCCGAAGTCCGGCACCTCGTGCACGCGGATTTCGGCTCCAACAATGTCCTGACGGACAATG
GCCGCATAACAGCGGTCATTGACTGGAGCGAGGCGATGTTCGGGGATTCCCAATACGAGGTCGCCAACAT
CTTCTTCTGGAGGCCGTGGTTGGCTTGTATGGAGCAGCAGACGCGCTACTTCGAGCGGAGGCATCCGGAG
CTTGCAGGATCGCCGCGGCTCCGGGCGTATATGCTCCGCATTGGTCTTGACCAACTCTATCAGAGCTTGG
TTGACGGCAATTTCGATGATGCAGCTTGGGCGCAGGGTCGATGCGACGCAATCGTCCGATCCGGAGCCGG
GACTGTCGGGCGTACACAAATCGCCCGCAGAAGCGCGGCCGTCTGGACCGATGGCTGTGTAGAAGTACTC
GCCGATAGTGGAAACCGACGCCCCAGCACTCGTCCGGATCGGGAGATGGGGGAGGCTAACTGAAACACGG
AAGGAGACAATACCGGAAGGAACCCGCGCTATGACGGCAATAAAAAGACAGAATAAAACGCACGGGTGTT
GGGTCGTTTGTTCATAAACGCGGGGTTCGGTCCCAGGGCTGGCACTCTGTCGATACCCCACCGAGACCCC
ATTGGGGCCAATACGCCCGCGTTTCTTCCTTTTCCCCACCCCACCCCCCAAGTTCGGGTGAAGGCCCAGG
GCTCGCAGCCAACGTCGGGGCGGCAGGCCCTGCCATAGCCACTGGCCCCGTGGGTTAGGGACGGGGTCCC
CCATGGGGAATGGTTTATGGTTCGTGGGGGTTATTATTTTGGGCGTTGCGTGGGGTCAGGTCCACGACTG
GACTGAGCAGACAGACCCATGGTTTTTGGATGGCCTGGGCATGGACCGCATGTACTGGCGCGACACGAAC
ACCGGGCGTCTGTGGCTGCCAAACACCCCCGACCCCCAAAAACCACCGCGCGGATTTCTGGCGTGCCAAG
CTGCTAGTCAGGAAACAGCTATGACCATGATTACGCCAAGCTATCAACTTTGTATAGAAAAGTTGAACGA
GAAACGTAAAATGATATAAATATCAATATATTAAATTAGATTTTGCATAAAAAACAGACTACATAATACT
GTAAAACACAACATATCCAGTCACTATGGTCGACCGACAGCCTTCCAAATGTTCTTCTCAAACGGAATCG
TCGTATCCAGCCTACTCGCTATTGTCCTCAATGCCGTATTAAATCATAAAAAGAAATAAGAAAAAGAGGT
GCGAGCCTCTTTTTTGTGTGACAAAATAAAAACATCTACCTATTCATATACGCTAGTGTCATAGTCCTGA
AAATCATCTGCATCAAGAACAATTTCACAACTCTTATACTTTTCTCTTACAAGTCGTTCGGCTTCATCTG
GATTTTCAGCCTCTATACTTACTAAACGTGATAAAGTTTCTGTAATTTCTACTGTATCGACCTGCAGACT
GGCTGTGTATAAGGGAGCCTGACATTTATATTCCCCAGAACATCAGGTTAATGGCGTTTTTGATGTCATT
TTCGCGGTGGCTGAGATCAGCCACTTCTTCCCCGATAACGGAGACCGGCACACTGGCCATATCGGTGGTC
ATCATGCGCCAGCTTTCATCCCCGATATGCACCACCGGGTAAAGTTCACGGGAGACTTTATCTGACAGCA
GACGTGCACTGGCCAGGGGGATCACCATCCGTCGCCCGGGCGTGTCAATAATATCACTCTGTACATCCAC
AAACAGACGATAACGGCTCTCTCTTTTATAGGTGTAAACCTTAAACTGCATTTCACCAGCCCCTGTTCTC
GTCAGCAAAAGAGCCGTTCATTTCAATAAACCGGGCGACCTCAGCCATCCCTTCCTGATTTTCCGCTTTC
CAGCGTTCGGCACGCAGACGACGGGCTTCATTCTGCATGGTTGTGCTTACCAGACCGGAGATATTGACAT
CATATATGCCTTGAGCAACTGATAGCTGTCGCTGTCAACTGTCACTGTAATACGCTGCTTCATAGCATAC
CTCTTTTTGACATACTTCGGGTATACATATCAGTATATATTCTTATACCGCAAAAATCAGCGCGCAAATA
CGCATACTGTTATCTGGCTTTTAGTAAGCCGGATCCACGCGGCGTTTACGCCCCCCCTGCCACTCATCGC
AGTACTGTTGTAATTCATTAAGCATTCTGCCGACATGGAAGCCATCACAAACGGCATGATGAACCTGAAT
CGCCAGCGGCATCAGCACCTTGTCGCCTTGCGTATAATATTTGCCCATGGTGAAAACGGGGGCGAAGAAG
TTGTCCATATTGGCCACGTTTAAATCAAAACTGGTGAAACTCACCCAGGGATTGGCTGAGACGAAAAACA
TATTCTCAATAAACCCTTTAGGGAAATAGGCCAGGTTTTCACCGTAACACGCCACATCTTGCGAATATAT
GTGTAGAAACTGCCGGAAATCGTCGTGGTATTCACTCCAGAGCGATGAAAACGTTTCAGTTTGCTCATGG
AAAACGGTGTAACAAGGGTGAACACTATCCCATATCACCAGCTCACCGTCTTTCATTGCCATACGGAATT
CCGGATGAGCATTCATCAGGCGGGCAAGAATGTGAATAAAGGCCGGATAAAACTTGTGCTTATTTTTCTT
TACGGTCTTTAAAAAGGCCGTAATATCCAGCTGAACGGTCTGGTTATAGGTACATTGAGCAACTGACTGA
AATGCCTCAAAATGTTCTTTACGATGCCATTGGGATATATCAACGGTGGTATATCCAGTGATTTTTTTCT
CCATTTTAGCTTCCTTAGCTCCTGAAAATCTCGATAACTCAAAAAATACGCCCGGTAGTGATCTTATTTC
ATTATGGTGAAAGTTGGAACCTCTTACGTGCCGATCAACGTCTCATTTTCGCCAAAAGTTGGCCCAGGGC
TTCCCGGTATCAACAGGGACACCAGGATTTATTTATTCTGCGAAGTGATCTTCCGTCACAGGTATTTATT
CGGCGCAAAGTGCGTCGGGTGATGCTGCCAACTTACGGCCGCCATAGTGACTGGATATGTTGTGTTTTAC
AGTATTATGTAGTCTGTTTTTTATGCAAAATCTAATTTAATATATTGATATTTATATCATTTTACGTTTC
TCGTTCAACTTTATTATACATAGTTGATAATTCACTGGCCGTCGTTTTACCTCGACTCTAGAGGATCGAT
CCCCGCCCCGGACGAACTAAACCTGACTACGACATCTCTGCCCCTTCTTCGCGGGGCAGTGCATGTAATC
CCTTCAGTTGGTTGGTACAACTTGCCAACTGGGCCCTGTTCCACATGTGACACGGGGGGGGACCAAACAC
AAAGGGGTTCTCTGACTGTAGTTGACATCCTTATAAATGGATGTGCACATTTGCCAACACTGAGTGGCTT
TCATCCTGGAGCAGACTTTGCAGTCTGTGGACTGCAACACAACATTGCCTTTATGTGTAACTCTTGGCTG
AAGCTCTTACACCAATGCTGGGGGACATGTACCTCCCAGGGGCCCAGGAAGACTACGGGAGGCTACACCA
ACGTCAATCAGAGGGGCCTGTGTAGCTACCGATAAGCGGACCCTCAAGAGGGCATTAGCAATAGTGTTTA
TAAGGCCCCCTTGTTAACCCTAAACGGGTAGCATATGCTTCCCGGGTAGTAGTATATACTATCCAGACTA
ACCCTAATTCAATAGCATATGTTACCCAACGGGAAGCATATGCTATCGAATTAGGGTTAGTAAAAGGGTC
CTAAGGAACAGCGATATCTCCCACCCCATGAGCTGTCACGGTTTTATTTACATGGGGTCAGGATTCCACG
AGGGTAGTGAACCATTTTAGTCACAAGGGCAGTGGCTGAAGATCAAGGAGCGGGCAGTGAACTCTCCTGA
ATCTTCGCCTGCTTCTTCATTCTCCTTCGTTTAGCTAATAGAATAACTGCTGAGTTGTGAACAGTAAGGT
GTATGTGAGGTGCTCGAAAACAAGGTTTCAGGTGACGCCCCCAGAATAAAATTTGGACGGGGGGTTCAGT
GGTGGCATTGTGCTATGACACCAATATAACCCTCACAAACCCCTTGGGCAATAAATACTAGTGTAGGAAT
GAAACATTCTGAATATCTTTAACAATAGAAATCCATGGGGTGGGGACAAGCCGTAAAGACTGGATGTCCA
TCTCACACGAATTTATGGCTATGGGCAACACATAATCCTAGTGCAATATGATACTGGGGTTATTAAGATG
TGTCCCAGGCAGGGACCAAGACAGGTGAACCATGTTGTTACACTCTATTTGTAACAAGGGGAAAGAGAGT
GGACGCCGACAGCAGCGGACTCCACTGGTTGTCTCTAACACCCCCGAAAATTAAACGGGGCTCCACGCCA
ATGGGGCCCATAAACAAAGACAAGTGGCCACTCTTTTTTTTGAAATTGTGGAGTGGGGGCACGCGTCAGC
CCCCACACGCCGCCCTGCGGTTTTGGACTGTAAAATAAGGGTGTAATAACTTGGCTGATTGTAACCCCGC
TAACCACTGCGGTCAAACCACTTGCCCACAAAACCACTAATGGCACCCCGGGGAATACCTGCATAAGTAG
GTGGGCGGGCCAAGATAGGGGCGCGATTGCTGCGATCTGGAGGACAAATTACACACACTTGCGCCTGAGC
GCCAAGCACAGGGTTGTTGGTCCTCATATTCACGAGGTCGCTGAGAGCACGGTGGGCTAATGTTGCCATG
GGTAGCATATACTACCCAAATATCTGGATAGCATATGCTATCCTAATCTATATCTGGGTAGCATAGGCTA
TCCTAATCTATATCTGGGTAGCATATGCTATCCTAATCTATATCTGGGTAGTATATGCTATCCTAATTTA
TATCTGGGTAGCATAGGCTATCCTAATCTATATCTGGGTAGCATATGCTATCCTAATCTATATCTGGGTA
GTATATGCTATCCTAATCTGTATCCGGGTAGCATATGCTATCCTCATGCATATACGGATAGCATATACTA
CCCCAANAAATATCTGGATAGCATATGCTATCCTAATCTATATCTGGGTAGCATAGGCTATCCTAATCTA
TATCTGGGTAGCATATGCTATCCTAATCTATATCTGGGTAGTATATGCTATCCTAATTTATATCTGGGTA
GCATAGGCTATCCTAATCTATATCTGGGTAGCATATGCTATCCTAATCTATATCTGGGTAGTATATGCTA
TCCTAATCTGTATCCGGGTAGCATATGCTATCCTCATGCATATACAGTCAGCATATGATACCCAGTAGTA
GAGTGGGAGTGCTATCCTTTGCATATGCCGCCACCTCCCAAGGGGGCGTGAATTTTCGCTGCTTGTCCTT
TTCCTGCTGGTTGCTCCCATTCTTAGGTGAATTTAAGGAGGCCAGGCTAAAGCCGTCGCATGTCTGATTG
CTCACCAGGTAAATGTCGCTAATGTTTTCCAACGCGAGAAGGTGTTGAGCGCGGAGCTGAGTGACGTGAC
AACATGGGTATGCCCAATTGCCCCATGTTGGGAGGACGAAAATGGTGACAAGACAGATGGCCAGAAATAC
ACCAACAGCACGCATGATGTCTACTGGGGATTTATTCTTTAGTGCGGGGGAATACACGGCTTTTAATACG
ATTGAGGGCGTCTCCTAACAAGTTACATCACTCCTGCCCTTCCTCACCCTCATCTCCATCACCTCCTTCA
TCTCCGTCATCTCCGTCATCACCCTCCGCGGCAGCCCCTTCCACCATAGGTGGAAACCAGGGAGGCAAAT
CTACTCCATCGTCAAAGCTGCACACAGTCACCCTGATATTGCAGGTAGGAGCGGGCTTTGTCATAACAAG
GTCCTTAATCGCATCCTTCAAAACCTCAGCAAATATATGAGTTTGTAAAAAGACCATGAAATAACAGACA
ATGGACTCCCTTAGCGGGCCAGGTTGTGGGCCGGGTCCAGGGGCCATTCCAAAGGGGAGACGACTCAATG
GTGTAAGACGACATTGTGGAATAGCAAGGGCAGTTCCTCGCCTTAGGTTGTAAAGGGAGGTCTTACTACC
TCCATATACGAACACACCGGCGACCCAAGTTCCTTCGTCGGTAGTCCTTTCTACGTGACTCCTAGCCAGG
AGAGCTCTTAAACCTTCTGCAATGTTCTCAAATTTCGGGTTGGAACCTCCTTGACCACGATGCTTTCCAA
ACCACCCTCCTTTTTTGCGCCTGCCTCCATCACCCTGACCCCGGGGTCCAGTGCTTGGGCCTTCTCCTGG
GTCATCTGCGGGGCCCTGCTCTATCGCTCCCGGGGGCACGTCAGGCTCACCATCTGGGCCACCTTCTTGG
TGGTATTCAAAATAATCGGCTTCCCCTACAGGGTGGAAAAATGGCCTTCTACCTGGAGGGGGCCTGCGCG
GTGGAGACCCGGATGATGATGACTGACTACTGGGACTCCTGGGCCTCTTTTCTCCACGTCCACGACCTCT
CCCCCTGGCTCTTTCACGACTTCCCCCCCTGGCTCTTTCACGTCCTCTACCCCGGCGGCCTCCACTACCT
CCTCGACCCCGGCCTCCACTACCTCCTCGACCCCGGCCTCCACTGCCTCCTCGACCCCGGCCTCCACCTC
CTGCTCCTGCCCCTCCTGCTCCTGCCCCTCCTCCTGCTCCTGCCCCTCCTGCCCCTCCTGCTCCTGCCCC
TCCTGCCCCTCCTGCTCCTGCCCCTCCTGCCCCTCCTGCTCCTGCCCCTCCTGCCCCTCCTCCTGCTCCT
GCCCCTCCTGCCCCTCCTCCTGCTCCTGCCCCTCCTSCCCCTCCTGCTCCTGCCCCTCCTGCCCCTCCTG
CTCCTGCCCCTCCTGCCCCTCCTGCTCCTGCCCCTCCTGCTCCTGCCCCTCCTGCTCCTGCCCCTCCTGC
TCCTGCCCCTCCTGCCCCTCCTGCCCCTCCTCCTGCTCCTGCCCCTCCTGCTCCTGCCCCTCCTGCCCCT
CCTGCCCCTCCTGCTCCTGCCCCTCCTCCTGCTCCTGCCCCTCCTMCCCCTCCTGCCCCTCCTCCTGCTC
CTGCCCCTCCTGCCCCTCCTCCTGCTCCTGCCCCTCCTCCTSCTCCTSCCCCTCCTSCCCCTCCTGCCCC
TCCTCCTGCTCCTGCCCCTCCTGCCCCTCCTCCTGCTCCTGCCCCTCCTCCTGCTCCTGCCCCTCCTGCC
CCTCCTGCCCCTCCTCCTGCTCCTGCCCCTCCTCCTGCTCCTGCCCCTCCTSCYCCTCCTGCCCCTCCTG
CCCCTCCTSCCCCTCCTGCCCCTCCTCCTGCTCCTGCCCCTCCTGCTCCTGCCCCTCCCGCTCCTGCTCC
TGCTCCTGTTCCACCGTGGGTCCCTTTGCAGCCAATGCAACTTGGACGTTTTTGGGGTCTCCGGACACCA
TCTCTATGTCTTGGCCCTGATCCTGAGCCGCCCGGGGCTCCTGGTCTTCCGCCTCCTCGTCCTCGTCCTC
TTCCCCGTCCTCGTCCATGGTTATCACCCCCTCTTCTTTGAGGTCCACTGCCGCCGGAGCCTTCTGGTCC
AGATGTGTCTCCCTTCTCTCCTAGGCCATTTCCAGGTCCTGTACCTGGCCCCTCGTCAGACATGATTCAC
ACTAAAAGAGATCAATAGACATCTTTATTAGACGACGCTCAGTGAATACAGGGAGTGCAGACTCCTGCCC
CCTCCAACAGCCCCCCCACCCTCATCCCCTTCATGGTCGCTGTCAGACAGATCCAGGTCTGAAAATTCCC
CATCCTCCGAACCATCCTCGTCCTCATCACCAATTACTCGCAGCCCGGAAAACTCCCGCTGAACATCCTC
AAGATTTGCGTCCTGAGCCTCAAGCCAGGCCTCAAATTCCTCGTCCCCCTTTTTGCTGGACGGTAGGGAT
GGGGATTCTCGGGACCCCTCCTCTTCCTCTTCAAGGTCACCAGACAGAGATGCTACTGGGGCAACGGAAG
AAAAGCTGGGTGCGGCCTGTGAGGATCAGCTTATCGATGATAAGCTGTCAAACATGAGAATTCTTGAAGA
CGAAAGGGCCTCGTGATACGCCTATTTTTATAGGTTAATGTCATGATAATAATGGTTTCTTAGACGTCAG
GTGGCACTTTTCGGGGAAATGTGCGCGGAACCCCTATTTGTTTATTTTTCTAAATACATTCAAATATGTA
TCCGCTCATGAGACAATAACCCTGATAAATGCTTCAATAATATTGAAAAAGGAAGAGTATGAGTATTCAA
CATTTCCGTGTCGCCCTTATTCCCTTTTTTGCGGCATTTTGCCTTCCTGTTTTTGCTCACCCAGAAACGC
TGGTGAAAGTAAAAGATGCTGAAGATCAGTTGGGTGCACGAGTGGGTTACATCGAACTGGATCTCAACAG
CGGTAAGATCCTTGAGAGTTTTCGCCCCGAAGAACGTTTTCCAATGATGAGCACTTTTAAAGTTCTGCTA
TGTGGCGCGGTATTATCCCGTGTTGACGCCGGGCAAGAGCAACTCGGTCGCCGCATACACTATTCTCAGA
ATGACTTGGTTGAGTACTCACCAGTCACAGAAAAGCATCTTACGGATGGCATGACAGTAAGAGAATTATG
CAGTGCTGCCATAACCATGAGTGATAACACTGCGGCCAACTTACTTCTGACAACGATCGGAGGACCGAAG
GAGCTAACCGCTTTTTTGCACAACATGGGGGATCATGTAACTCGCCTTGATCGTTGGGAACCGGAGCTGA
ATGAAGCCATACCAAACGACGAGCGTGACACCACGATGCCTGCAGCAATGGCAACAACGTTGCGCAAACT
ATTAACTGGCGAACTACTTACTCTAGCTTCCCGGCAACAATTAATAGACTGGATGGAGGCGGATAAAGTT
GCAGGACCACTTCTGCGCTCGGCCCTTCCGGCTGGCTGGTTTATTGCTGATAAATCTGGAGCCGGTGAGC
GTGGGTCTCGCGGTATCATTGCAGCACTGGGGCCAGATGGTAAGCCCTCCCGTATCGTAGTTATCTACAC
GACGGGGAGTCAGGCAACTATGGATGAACGAAATAGACAGATCGCTGAGATAGGTGCCTCACTGATTAAG
CATTGGTAACTGTCAGACCAAGTTTACTCATATATACTTTAGATTGATTTAAAACTTCATTTTTAATTTA
AAAGGATCTAGGTGAAGATCCTTTTTGATAATCTCATGACCAAAATCCCTTAACGTGAGTTTTCGTTCCA
CTGAGCGTCAGACCCCGTAGAAAAGATCAAAGGATCTTCTTGAGATCCTTTTTTTCTGCGCGTAATCTGC
TGCTTGCAAACAAAAAAACCACCGCTACCAGCGGTGGTTTGTTTGCCGGATCAAGAGCTACCAACTCTTT
TTCCGAAGGTAACTGGCTTCAGCAGAGCGCAGATACCAAATACTGTCCTTCTAGTGTAGCCGTAGTTAGG
CCACCACTTCAAGAACTCTGTAGCACCGCCTACATACCTCGCTCTGCTAATCCTGTTACCAGTGGCTGCT
GCCAGTGGCGATAAGTCGTGTCTTACCGGGTTGGACTCAAGACGATAGTTACCGGATAAGGCGCAGCGGT
CGGGCTGAACGGGGGGTTCGTGCACACAGCCCAGCTTGGAGCGAACGACCTACACCGAACTGAGATACCT
ACAGCGTGAGCTATGAGAAAGCGCCACGCTTCCCGAAGGGAGAAAGGCGGACAGGTATCCGGTAAGCGGC
AGGGTCGGAACAGGAGAGCGCACGAGGGAGCTTCCAGGGGGAAACGCCTGGTATCTTTATAGTCCTGTCG
GGTTTCGCCACCTCTGACTTGAGCGTCGATTTTTGTGATGCTCGTCAGGGGGGCGGAGCCTATGGAAAAA
CGCCAGCAACGCGGCCTTTTTACGGTTCCTGGCCTTTTGCTGGCCTTGAAGCTGTCCCTGATGGTCGTCA
TCTACCTGCCTGGACWSYRYSRMSKGTTGGTTTGCGCATTCACAGTTCTCCGCAAGAATTGATTGGCTCC
AATTCTTGGAGTGGTGAATCCGTTAGCGAGGTGCCGCCCTGCTTCNATCCCCGTGGCCCGTTGCTCGCGT
TTGCTGGCGGTGTCCCCGGAA
Features (pLannotate 1.2.2; 25 found; start..end, strand, type, name):
     59..172     -  CDS            TcR (fragment): tetracycline efflux protein; tet; confers resistance to tetracycline
    202..402     -  CDS            MDV035 (fragment): UL24_GAHVM - Protein inferred from homology: Swiss-Prot protein existence level 3. May play a role in the dispersal of host nucleolin from the nucleolus throughout the nucleus leading to a decrease in ribosome biogenesis. From Gallid herpesvirus 2 (strain Chicken/Md5/ATCC VR-987) (GaHV-2) (Marek's disease herpesvirus type 1).
    391..453     +  promoter       Mini-TK promoter: minimal herpes simplex virus (HSV) thymidine kinase promoter
    496..1533    +  CDS            HygR: hygromycin B phosphotransferase confers resistance to hygromycin
   1575..1623    +  polyA_signal   HSV TK poly(A) signal: herpes simplex virus thymidine kinase polyadenylation signal (Cole and Stacy, 1985)
   1823..2023    +  CDS            gH (fragment): GH_HHV11 - Experimental evidence at protein level: Swiss-Prot protein existence level 1. The heterodimer glycoprotein H-glycoprotein L is required for the fusion of viral and plasma membranes leading to virus entry into the host cell. Following initial binding to host receptor, membrane fusion is mediated by the fusion machinery composed of gB and the heterodimer gH/gL. May also be involved in the fusion between the virion envelope and the outer nuclear membrane during virion morphogenesis. From Human herpesvirus 1 (strain 17) (HHV-1) (Human herpes simplex virus 1).
   2075..2095    +  protein_bind   attB4: mutant version of attB; core recombination site for the Gateway® BP reaction BP Clonase™
   2079..2198    +  protein_bind   attR1: mutant version of attR; recombination site for the Gateway® LR reaction LR Clonase™
   2353..2505    -  CDS            dpnD (fragment): DPND_STRPN - Protein predicted: Swiss-Prot protein existence level 4. From Streptococcus pneumoniae serotype 4 (strain ATCC BAA-334 / TIGR4).
   2549..2851    -  CDS            ccdB: CCDB_ECOLI - Also known as G, letB, letD. Experimental evidence at protein level: Swiss-Prot protein existence level 1. Toxic component of a type II toxin-antitoxin (TA) system, functioning in plasmid maintainence. Responsible for the post- segregational killing (PSK) of plasmid-free cells, also referred to as a plasmid addiction system. Half-life of over 2 hours. Cell killing by CcdB is accompanied by filamentation, defects in chromosome and plasmid segregation, defects in cell division, formation of anucleate cells, decreased DNA synthesis and plasmid loss. Interferes with the activity of DN
   2856..3014    -  CDS            ccdA (fragment): CCDA_ECO57 - Also known as H, letA. Experimental evidence at protein level: Swiss-Prot protein existence level 1. Antitoxin component of a type II toxin-antitoxin (TA) system which inhibits the post-segregational killing (PSK) of plasmid-free cells, also referred to as a plasmid addiction system. Binds to and blocks the activity of CcdB; will also remove bound CcdB protein from the CcdB-GyrA complex by forming a CcdA-CcdB complex, a process termed rejuvenation. Functions as a transcriptional corepressor for the ccdAB operon, repression also requires CcdB (By similarity). From Escherichia coli
   3196..3854    -  CDS            CmR: chloramphenicol acetyltransferase; cat; confers resistance to chloramphenicol
   3855..3957    -  promoter       cat promoter: promoter of the E. coli cat gene encoding chloramphenicol acetyltransferase
   4103..4226    -  protein_bind   attR3: mutant version of attR; recombination site for the Gateway® LR reaction LR Clonase™
   4230..4250    +  CDS            lacZα (fragment): LacZα fragment of β-galactosidase; lacZ fragment
   4713..6334    -  rep_origin     oriP (fragment): Epstein-Barr virus oriP replication origin (Yates et al., 2000)
   6447..6665    -  CDS            gL (fragment): GL_EBVB9 - Experimental evidence at protein level: Swiss-Prot protein existence level 1. The heterodimer glycoprotein H-glycoprotein L is required for the fusion of viral and plasma membranes leading to virus entry into the host cell. Acts as a functional inhibitor of gH and maintains gH in an inhibited form. Upon binding to host integrins, gL dissociates from gH leading to activation of the viral fusion glycoproteins gB and gH. Fusion of EBV with B-lymphocytes requires the additional receptor- binding protein gp42, which forms a complex with gH/gL. The heterodimer gH/gL targets also host EPHA
   6748..8673    -  CDS            EBNA1: Epstein-Barr nuclear antigen 1, also known as EBNA-1 crucial for latent viral infection, and for episomal amplification of vectors containing the oriP origin (Okita et al., 2013)
   8711..9055    -  CDS            BRRF2_EBVB9 (fragment): Protein inferred from homology: Swiss-Prot protein existence level 3. From Epstein-Barr virus (strain B95-8) (HHV-4) (Human herpesvirus 4).
   9058..9081    -  promoter       tet promoter (fragment): E. coli promoter for tetracycline efflux protein gene
   9194..9298    +  promoter       AmpR promoter: bla
   9299..10159   +  CDS            AmpR: β-lactamase; bla; confers resistance to ampicillin, carbenicillin, and related antibiotics
  10330..10918   +  rep_origin     ori: high-copy-number ColE1/pMB1/pBR322/pUC origin of replication
  10964..11005   -  CDS            TcR (fragment): tetracycline efflux protein; tet; confers resistance to tetracycline
  11107..2       +  promoter       HSV TK promoter (fragment) (across the origin): herpes simplex virus thymidine kinase promoter
