[The description below was written by a language model from this plasmid's Addgene catalogue record and pLannotate feature annotations shown in this document.]
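Description:
pDEST-EB-Hyg-R4R3 is an empty Gateway destination vector built on the pEB-C5 episomal backbone and intended for mammalian expression work in primate cells. It carries the Epstein-Barr virus oriP origin together with a full EBNA1 coding sequence. EBNA1 binds oriP to drive replication and retention of the plasmid as an extrachromosomal episome in dividing primate cells, so no genomic integration is needed. Transfected cells are selected with hygromycin, using a hygromycin B phosphotransferase gene driven by an HSV thymidine kinase promoter and terminated by the HSV TK polyadenylation signal. In bacteria the plasmid replicates from a high-copy ColE1/pUC-type origin and carries ampicillin resistance.

The cloning site is a ccdB-chloramphenicol cassette that the depositor inserted into the backbone, flanked by Gateway attR sites. The name indicates an R4/R3 pair. The automated annotation labels one flank attR3 and the other attR1 with an overlapping attB4 core, which is consistent with an attR4 site. This configuration suits MultiSite Gateway LR reactions, in which compatible entry clones replace the cassette. The ccdB toxin counterselects unrecombined vector in standard strains, so the empty vector is maintained in a ccdB-tolerant strain under chloramphenicol plus ampicillin.

No insert is present, and the feature table shows no mammalian promoter or polyadenylation signal next to the att sites, so expression elements would apparently have to come from the entry clones. Short annotated fragments of tetracycline resistance, lacZα and herpesvirus genes appear to be backbone remnants. The sequenced record is slightly shorter than the listed backbone size.
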