Addgene plasmid #139520: pDEST-EB-Hyg-R4R3
Purpose: (Empty Backbone) Provides episomal replication of the destination vector in primate cells
Depositing lab: Minoru Ko. Depositing organization: Keio University.
Backbone
  Vector backbone: pEB-C5 (Addgene #28213)
  Backbone manufacturer: Linzhao Cheng (Addgene plasmid # 28213)
  Backbone size (bp): 11319
  Vector type: Mammalian Expression
  Selectable markers: Hygromycin
Growth in bacteria
  Bacterial resistance: Chloramphenicol and Ampicillin, 25 & 100 μg/mL
  Growth temperature: 37°C
  Growth strain: ccdB Survival
  Copy number: High Copy
Gene/Insert
  Gene/Insert name: None
Terms and licenses: Academic/Nonprofit Terms; Industry Terms: Not Available to Industry
Depositor comments: ccdB-Cm cassette was inserted on the backbone
How to cite: pDEST-EB-Hyg-R4R3 was a gift from Minoru Ko (Addgene plasmid # 139520 ; http://n2t.net/addgene:139520 ; RRID:Addgene_139520)
